Addgene plasmid #161514: pLenti-PE2-BSD
Purpose: Expression of PE2 in mammalian cells. Can be used to generate stable cell lines by Blasticidin selection
Depositing lab: Hyongbum Kim. Depositing organization: Yonsei University Health System. Publication: Predicting the efficiency of prime editing guide RNAs in human cells. Kim HK, Yu G, Park J, Min S, Lee S, Yoon S, Kim HH. Nat Biotechnol. 2020 Sep 21. pii: 10.1038/s41587-020-0677-y. doi: 10.1038/s41587-020-0677-y. PubMed 32958957.
Backbone
  Vector backbone: lentiCas9-Blast
  Backbone manufacturer: Feng Zhang
  Vector type: Mammalian Expression, Lentiviral
  Selectable markers: Blasticidin
Growth in bacteria
  Bacterial resistance: Ampicillin, 100 μg/mL
  Growth temperature: 37°C
  Growth strain: NEB Stable
  Copy number: High Copy
Gene/Insert
  Gene/Insert name: PE2-P2A-BSD (alt names: Prime editor 2-P2A-Blast; Cas9(H840A)-M-MLV reversetranscriptase (D200N, T306K, W313F, T330P, L603W)-P2A-BSD)
  Species: Synthetic
  Insert size (bp): 6816
  Promoter: EF-1α core promoter
  Tag / fusion protein: SV40 NLS (N terminal on insert); SV40 NLS (C terminal on insert)
  Cloning method: Gibson Cloning
  Sequencing primers: 5′ EFS_forward (5'-GGTCGGCAATTGATCCGGTG-3'); 3′ WPRE_reverse (5'-GGTTGCGTCAGCAAACACAG-3')
Terms and licenses: Academic/Nonprofit Terms; Industry Terms: Not Available to Industry
How to cite: pLenti-PE2-BSD was a gift from Hyongbum Kim (Addgene plasmid # 161514 ; http://n2t.net/addgene:161514 ; RRID:Addgene_161514)
