[The description below was written by a language model from this plasmid's Addgene catalogue record and pLannotate feature annotations shown in this document.]
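Description:
pLenti-PE2-BSD is a 15 kb lentiviral transfer plasmid, built on the lentiCas9-Blast backbone, for expressing prime editor 2 (PE2) in mammalian cells and for making stable PE2-expressing lines under blasticidin selection. In bacteria it is maintained through a high-copy ColE1/pUC-type origin and an ampicillin resistance gene. The backbone outside the viral region also carries an f1 origin, an SV40 origin and promoter fragments, and an EM7-driven bleomycin/Zeocin resistance cassette with an SV40 polyadenylation signal.

The viral portion has a third-generation-style layout. A CMV enhancer/promoter replaces the upstream part of the 5' LTR to drive genomic RNA production in packaging cells. It is followed by the HIV-1 Ψ packaging signal with a gag fragment, the Rev response element for nuclear export, and the cPPT/CTS. Downstream, a second truncated LTR and a bGH polyadenylation signal close the unit.

Between these elements, the EF-1α core promoter drives a single synthetic open reading frame of about 6.8 kb. It encodes Streptococcus pyogenes Cas9 H840A nickase (annotated as two adjoining Cas9 segments) fused to an engineered Moloney murine leukemia virus reverse transcriptase carrying the D200N, T306K, W313F, T330P and L603W substitutions, which the automated annotation labels as a gag-pol fragment. The fusion is flanked by SV40 nuclear localization signals. According to the catalogue entry, a P2A self-cleaving peptide links it to blasticidin S deaminase, so the editor and the resistance marker come from one transcript. A WPRE after the coding region enhances expression. The plasmid carries no prime editing guide RNA cassette, so the pegRNA must be supplied separately. This fits the associated work on measuring pegRNA efficiencies in human cells.
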