Features (pLannotate 1.2.2; 36 found; start..end, strand, type, name):
      1..380     +  enhancer       CMV enhancer: human cytomegalovirus immediate early enhancer
    381..580     +  promoter       CMV promoter: human cytomegalovirus (CMV) immediate early promoter
    598..778     +  LTR            5' LTR (truncated): truncated 5' long terminal repeat (LTR) from HIV-1
    825..950     +  misc_feature   HIV-1 Ψ: packaging signal of human immunodeficiency virus type 1
    934..1297    +  CDS            HIV-1 gag (fragment): gag protein from human immunodeficiency virus 1; gag
   1443..1676    +  misc_feature   RRE: The Rev response element (RRE) of HIV-1 allows for Rev-dependent mRNA export from the nucleus to the cytoplasm.
   2053..2153    +  CDS            Rev (fragment): human immunodeficiency virus 1 (HIV-1) Rev protein; rev; enhances nuclear export of unspliced and incompletely spliced viral mRNAs
   2203..2320    +  misc_feature   cPPT/CTS: central polypurine tract and central termination sequence of HIV-1
   2369..2387    +  CDS            small t antigen (fragment): SV40 (simian virus 40) small t antigen
   2413..2624    +  promoter       EF-1α core promoter: core promoter for human elongation factor EF-1α
   2701..4302    +  CDS            Cas9(N): N-terminal portion of Streptococcus pyogenes Cas9 (Zetsche et al., 2015)
   4303..6797    +  CDS            Cas9(C) (fragment): C-terminal portion of Streptococcus pyogenes Cas9 (Zetsche et al., 2015)
   6901..8932    +  CDS            gag-pol (fragment): Moloney murine leukemia virus Gag-Pol polyprotein; gag-pol; contains a read-through stop codon
   9061..9459    +  CDS            BSD: blasticidin S deaminase; Aspergillus terreus BSD; confers resistance to blasticidin
   9460..9481    +  misc_feature   MCS (fragment): pBluescript multiple cloning site
   9484..10072   +  misc_feature   WPRE: woodchuck hepatitis virus posttranscriptional regulatory element
  10009..10590   +  CDS            nef (fragment): NEF_HV1H2 - Experimental evidence at protein level: Swiss-Prot protein existence level 1. Extracellular Nef protein targets CD4(+) T-lymphocytes for apoptosis by interacting with CXCR4 surface receptors. From Human immunodeficiency virus type 1 group M subtype B (isolate HXB2) (HIV-1).
  10597..10777   +  LTR            5' LTR (truncated): truncated 5' long terminal repeat (LTR) from HIV-1
  10809..11033   +  polyA_signal   bGH poly(A) signal: bovine growth hormone polyadenylation signal
  11037..11058   +  promoter       SV40 promoter (fragment): SV40 enhancer and early promoter
  11079..11507   +  rep_origin     f1 ori (sequence partly withheld): f1 bacteriophage origin of replication; arrow indicates direction of (+) strand synthesis
  11534..11605   +  promoter       SV40 promoter (fragment): SV40 enhancer and early promoter
  11606..11677   +  promoter       SV40 promoter (fragment): SV40 enhancer and early promoter
  11681..11815   +  rep_origin     SV40 ori: SV40 origin of replication
  11877..11924   +  promoter       EM7 promoter: synthetic bacterial promoter&nbsp
  11943..12317   +  CDS            BleoR: antibiotic-binding protein; Sh ble from Streptoalloteichus hindustanus; confers resistance to bleomycin, phleomycin, and Zeocin™
  12327..12452   +  CDS            ble (fragment): BLE_KLEPN - Experimental evidence at protein level: Swiss-Prot protein existence level 1. Binding protein with a strong affinity to the bleomycin family of antibiotics. Binds to CL990; an antimitotic-antibiotic compound. From Klebsiella pneumoniae.
  12447..12568   +  polyA_signal   SV40 poly(A) signal: SV40 polyadenylation signal
  12639..12661   -  protein_bind   lac operator (fragment): The lac repressor binds to the lac operator to inhibit transcription in E. coli. This inhibition can be relieved by adding lactose or isopropyl-β-D-thiogalactopyranoside (IPTG). lac repressor encoded by lacI
  12665..12695   -  promoter       lac promoter: promoter for the E. coli lac operon
  12710..12731   -  protein_bind   CAP binding site: CAP binding activates transcription in the presence of cAMP. E. coli catabolite activator protein
  12744..12836   -  CDS            lacI (fragment): lac repressor; lacI; The lac repressor binds to the lac operator to inhibit transcription in E. coli. This inhibition can be relieved by adding lactose or isopropyl-β-D-thiogalactopyranoside (IPTG).
  13019..13607   -  rep_origin     ori: high-copy-number ColE1/pMB1/pBR322/pUC origin of replication
  13778..14638   -  CDS            AmpR: β-lactamase; bla; confers resistance to ampicillin, carbenicillin, and related antibiotics
  14639..14743   -  promoter       AmpR promoter: bla
  14802..14854   -  misc_feature   bom (fragment): basis of mobility region from pBR322
>Addgene plasmid #161514 | pLenti-PE2-BSD | addgene full sequence | sequence record 317692 | Addgene NGS Result
GACATTGATTATTGACTAGTTATTAATAGTAATCAATTACGGGGTCATTAGTTCATAGCCCATATATGGA
GTTCCGCGTTACATAACTTACGGTAAATGGCCCGCCTGGCTGACCGCCCAACGACCCCCGCCCATTGACG
TCAATAATGACGTATGTTCCCATAGTAACGCCAATAGGGACTTTCCATTGACGTCAATGGGTGGAGTATT
TACGGTAAACTGCCCACTTGGCAGTACATCAAGTGTATCATATGCCAAGTACGCCCCCTATTGACGTCAA
TGACGGTAAATGGCCCGCCTGGCATTATGCCCAGTACATGACCTTATGGGACTTTCCTACTTGGCAGTAC
ATCTACGTATTAGTCATCGCTATTACCATGGTGATGCGGTTTTGGCAGTACATCAATGGGCGTGGATAGC
GGTTTGACTCACGGGGATTTCCAAGTCTCCACCCCATTGACGTCAATGGGAGTTTGTTTTGGCACCAAAA
TCAACGGGACTTTCCAAAATGTCGTAACAACTCCGCCCCATTGACGCAAATGGGCGGTAGGCGTGTACGG
TGGGAGGTCTATATAAGCAGCGCGTTTTGCCTGTACTGGGTCTCTCTGGTTAGACCAGATCTGAGCCTGG
GAGCTCTCTGGCTAACTAGGGAACCCACTGCTTAAGCCTCAATAAAGCTTGCCTTGAGTGCTTCAAGTAG
TGTGTGCCCGTCTGTTGTGTGACTCTGGTAACTAGAGATCCCTCAGACCCTTTTAGTCAGTGTGGAAAAT
CTCTAGCAGTGGCGCCCGAACAGGGACTTGAAAGCGAAAGGGAAACCAGAGGAGCTCTCTCGACGCAGGA
CTCGGCTTGCTGAAGCGCGCACGGCAAGAGGCGAGGGGCGGCGACTGGTGAGTACGCCAAAAATTTTGAC
TAGCGGAGGCTAGAAGGAGAGAGATGGGTGCGAGAGCGTCAGTATTAAGCGGGGGAGAATTAGATCGCGA
TGGGAAAAAATTCGGTTAAGGCCAGGGGGAAAGAAAAAATATAAATTAAAACATATAGTATGGGCAAGCA
GGGAGCTAGAACGATTCGCAGTTAATCCTGGCCTGTTAGAAACATCAGAAGGCTGTAGACAAATACTGGG
ACAGCTACAACCATCCCTTCAGACAGGATCAGAAGAACTTAGATCATTATATAATACAGTAGCAACCCTC
TATTGTGTGCATCAAAGGATAGAGATAAAAGACACCAAGGAAGCTTTAGACAAGATAGAGGAAGAGCAAA
ACAAAAGTAAGACCACCGCACAGCAAGCGGCCGCTGATCTTCAGACCTGGAGGAGGAGATATGAGGGACA
ATTGGAGAAGTGAATTATATAAATATAAAGTAGTAAAAATTGAACCATTAGGAGTAGCACCCACCAAGGC
AAAGAGAAGAGTGGTGCAGAGAGAAAAAAGAGCAGTGGGAATAGGAGCTTTGTTCCTTGGGTTCTTGGGA
GCAGCAGGAAGCACTATGGGCGCAGCGTCAATGACGCTGACGGTACAGGCCAGACAATTATTGTCTGGTA
TAGTGCAGCAGCAGAACAATTTGCTGAGGGCTATTGAGGCGCAACAGCATCTGTTGCAACTCACAGTCTG
GGGCATCAAGCAGCTCCAGGCAAGAATCCTGGCTGTGGAAAGATACCTAAAGGATCAACAGCTCCTGGGG
ATTTGGGGTTGCTCTGGAAAACTCATTTGCACCACTGCTGTGCCTTGGAATGCTAGTTGGAGTAATAAAT
CTCTGGAACAGATTTGGAATCACACGACCTGGATGGAGTGGGACAGAGAAATTAACAATTACACAAGCTT
AATACACTCCTTAATTGAAGAATCGCAAAACCAGCAAGAAAAGAATGAACAAGAATTATTGGAATTAGAT
AAATGGGCAAGTTTGTGGAATTGGTTTAACATAACAAATTGGCTGTGGTATATAAAATTATTCATAATGA
TAGTAGGAGGCTTGGTAGGTTTAAGAATAGTTTTTGCTGTACTTTCTATAGTGAATAGAGTTAGGCAGGG
ATATTCACCATTATCGTTTCAGACCCACCTCCCAACCCCGAGGGGACCCGACAGGCCCGAAGGAATAGAA
GAAGAAGGTGGAGAGAGAGACAGAGACAGATCCATTCGATTAGTGAACGGATCGGCACTGCGTGCGCCAA
TTCTGCAGACAAATGGCAGTATTCATCCACAATTTTAAAAGAAAAGGGGGGATTGGGGGGTACAGTGCAG
GGGAAAGAATAGTAGACATAATAGCAACAGACATACAAACTAAAGAATTACAAAAACAAATTACAAAAAT
TCAAAATTTTCGGGTTTATTACAGGGACAGCAGAGATCCAGTTTGGTTAATTAGCTAGCTAGGTCTTGAA
AGGAGTGGGAATTGGCTCCGGTGCCCGTCAGTGGGCAGAGCGCACATCGCCCACAGTCCCCGAGAAGTTG
GGGGGAGGGGTCGGCAATTGATCCGGTGCCTAGAGAAGGTGGCGCGGGGTAAACTGGGAAAGTGATGTCG
TGTACTGGCTCCGCCTTTTTCCCGAGGGTGGGGGAGAACCGTATATAAGTGCAGTAGTCGCCGTGAACGT
TCTTTTTCGCAACGGGTTTGCCGCCAGAACACAGGACCGGTTCTAGAGCCACCATGAAACGGACAGCCGA
CGGAAGCGAGTTCGAGTCACCAAAGAAGAAGCGGAAAGTCGACAAGAAGTACAGCATCGGCCTGGACATC
GGCACCAACTCTGTGGGCTGGGCCGTGATCACCGACGAGTACAAGGTGCCCAGCAAGAAATTCAAGGTGC
TGGGCAACACCGACCGGCACAGCATCAAGAAGAACCTGATCGGAGCCCTGCTGTTCGACAGCGGCGAAAC
AGCCGAGGCCACCCGGCTGAAGAGAACCGCCAGAAGAAGATACACCAGACGGAAGAACCGGATCTGCTAT
CTGCAAGAGATCTTCAGCAACGAGATGGCCAAGGTGGACGACAGCTTCTTCCACAGACTGGAAGAGTCCT
TCCTGGTGGAAGAGGATAAGAAGCACGAGCGGCACCCCATCTTCGGCAACATCGTGGACGAGGTGGCCTA
CCACGAGAAGTACCCCACCATCTACCACCTGAGAAAGAAACTGGTGGACAGCACCGACAAGGCCGACCTG
CGGCTGATCTATCTGGCCCTGGCCCACATGATCAAGTTCCGGGGCCACTTCCTGATCGAGGGCGACCTGA
ACCCCGACAACAGCGACGTGGACAAGCTGTTCATCCAGCTGGTGCAGACCTACAACCAGCTGTTCGAGGA
AAACCCCATCAACGCCAGCGGCGTGGACGCCAAGGCCATCCTGTCTGCCAGACTGAGCAAGAGCAGACGG
CTGGAAAATCTGATCGCCCAGCTGCCCGGCGAGAAGAAGAATGGCCTGTTCGGAAACCTGATTGCCCTGA
GCCTGGGCCTGACCCCCAACTTCAAGAGCAACTTCGACCTGGCCGAGGATGCCAAACTGCAGCTGAGCAA
GGACACCTACGACGACGACCTGGACAACCTGCTGGCCCAGATCGGCGACCAGTACGCCGACCTGTTTCTG
GCCGCCAAGAACCTGTCCGACGCCATCCTGCTGAGCGACATCCTGAGAGTGAACACCGAGATCACCAAGG
CCCCCCTGAGCGCCTCTATGATCAAGAGATACGACGAGCACCACCAGGACCTGACCCTGCTGAAAGCTCT
CGTGCGGCAGCAGCTGCCTGAGAAGTACAAAGAGATTTTCTTCGACCAGAGCAAGAACGGCTACGCCGGC
TACATTGACGGCGGAGCCAGCCAGGAAGAGTTCTACAAGTTCATCAAGCCCATCCTGGAAAAGATGGACG
GCACCGAGGAACTGCTCGTGAAGCTGAACAGAGAGGACCTGCTGCGGAAGCAGCGGACCTTCGACAACGG
CAGCATCCCCCACCAGATCCACCTGGGAGAGCTGCACGCCATTCTGCGGCGGCAGGAAGATTTTTACCCA
TTCCTGAAGGACAACCGGGAAAAGATCGAGAAGATCCTGACCTTCCGCATCCCCTACTACGTGGGCCCTC
TGGCCAGGGGAAACAGCAGATTCGCCTGGATGACCAGAAAGAGCGAGGAAACCATCACCCCCTGGAACTT
CGAGGAAGTGGTGGACAAGGGCGCTTCCGCCCAGAGCTTCATCGAGCGGATGACCAACTTCGATAAGAAC
CTGCCCAACGAGAAGGTGCTGCCCAAGCACAGCCTGCTGTACGAGTACTTCACCGTGTATAACGAGCTGA
CCAAAGTGAAATACGTGACCGAGGGAATGAGAAAGCCCGCCTTCCTGAGCGGCGAGCAGAAAAAGGCCAT
CGTGGACCTGCTGTTCAAGACCAACCGGAAAGTGACCGTGAAGCAGCTGAAAGAGGACTACTTCAAGAAA
ATCGAGTGCTTCGACTCCGTGGAAATCTCCGGCGTGGAAGATCGGTTCAACGCCTCCCTGGGCACATACC
ACGATCTGCTGAAAATTATCAAGGACAAGGACTTCCTGGACAATGAGGAAAACGAGGACATTCTGGAAGA
TATCGTGCTGACCCTGACACTGTTTGAGGACAGAGAGATGATCGAGGAACGGCTGAAAACCTATGCCCAC
CTGTTCGACGACAAAGTGATGAAGCAGCTGAAGCGGCGGAGATACACCGGCTGGGGCAGGCTGAGCCGGA
AGCTGATCAACGGCATCCGGGACAAGCAGTCCGGCAAGACAATCCTGGATTTCCTGAAGTCCGACGGCTT
CGCCAACAGAAACTTCATGCAGCTGATCCACGACGACAGCCTGACCTTTAAAGAGGACATCCAGAAAGCC
CAGGTGTCCGGCCAGGGCGATAGCCTGCACGAGCACATTGCCAATCTGGCCGGCAGCCCCGCCATTAAGA
AGGGCATCCTGCAGACAGTGAAGGTGGTGGACGAGCTCGTGAAAGTGATGGGCCGGCACAAGCCCGAGAA
CATCGTGATCGAAATGGCCAGAGAGAACCAGACCACCCAGAAGGGACAGAAGAACAGCCGCGAGAGAATG
AAGCGGATCGAAGAGGGCATCAAAGAGCTGGGCAGCCAGATCCTGAAAGAACACCCCGTGGAAAACACCC
AGCTGCAGAACGAGAAGCTGTACCTGTACTACCTGCAGAATGGGCGGGATATGTACGTGGACCAGGAACT
GGACATCAACCGGCTGTCCGACTACGATGTGGACGCTATCGTGCCTCAGAGCTTTCTGAAGGACGACTCC
ATCGACAACAAGGTGCTGACCAGAAGCGACAAGAACCGGGGCAAGAGCGACAACGTGCCCTCCGAAGAGG
TCGTGAAGAAGATGAAGAACTACTGGCGGCAGCTGCTGAACGCCAAGCTGATTACCCAGAGAAAGTTCGA
CAATCTGACCAAGGCCGAGAGAGGCGGCCTGAGCGAACTGGATAAGGCCGGCTTCATCAAGAGACAGCTG
GTGGAAACCCGGCAGATCACAAAGCACGTGGCACAGATCCTGGACTCCCGGATGAACACTAAGTACGACG
AGAATGACAAGCTGATCCGGGAAGTGAAAGTGATCACCCTGAAGTCCAAGCTGGTGTCCGATTTCCGGAA
GGATTTCCAGTTTTACAAAGTGCGCGAGATCAACAACTACCACCACGCCCACGACGCCTACCTGAACGCC
GTCGTGGGAACCGCCCTGATCAAAAAGTACCCTAAGCTGGAAAGCGAGTTCGTGTACGGCGACTACAAGG
TGTACGACGTGCGGAAGATGATCGCCAAGAGCGAGCAGGAAATCGGCAAGGCTACCGCCAAGTACTTCTT
CTACAGCAACATCATGAACTTTTTCAAGACCGAGATTACCCTGGCCAACGGCGAGATCCGGAAGCGGCCT
CTGATCGAGACAAACGGCGAAACCGGGGAGATCGTGTGGGATAAGGGCCGGGATTTTGCCACCGTGCGGA
AAGTGCTGAGCATGCCCCAAGTGAATATCGTGAAAAAGACCGAGGTGCAGACAGGCGGCTTCAGCAAAGA
GTCTATCCTGCCCAAGAGGAACAGCGATAAGCTGATCGCCAGAAAGAAGGACTGGGACCCTAAGAAGTAC
GGCGGCTTCGACAGCCCCACCGTGGCCTATTCTGTGCTGGTGGTGGCCAAAGTGGAAAAGGGCAAGTCCA
AGAAACTGAAGAGTGTGAAAGAGCTGCTGGGGATCACCATCATGGAAAGAAGCAGCTTCGAGAAGAATCC
CATCGACTTTCTGGAAGCCAAGGGCTACAAAGAAGTGAAAAAGGACCTGATCATCAAGCTGCCTAAGTAC
TCCCTGTTCGAGCTGGAAAACGGCCGGAAGAGAATGCTGGCCTCTGCCGGCGAACTGCAGAAGGGAAACG
AACTGGCCCTGCCCTCCAAATATGTGAACTTCCTGTACCTGGCCAGCCACTATGAGAAGCTGAAGGGCTC
CCCCGAGGATAATGAGCAGAAACAGCTGTTTGTGGAACAGCACAAGCACTACCTGGACGAGATCATCGAG
CAGATCAGCGAGTTCTCCAAGAGAGTGATCCTGGCCGACGCTAATCTGGACAAAGTGCTGTCCGCCTACA
ACAAGCACCGGGATAAGCCCATCAGAGAGCAGGCCGAGAATATCATCCACCTGTTTACCCTGACCAATCT
GGGAGCCCCTGCCGCCTTCAAGTACTTTGACACCACCATCGACCGGAAGAGGTACACCAGCACCAAAGAG
GTGCTGGACGCCACCCTGATCCACCAGAGCATCACCGGCCTGTACGAGACACGGATCGACCTGTCTCAGC
TGGGAGGTGACTCTGGAGGATCTAGCGGAGGATCCTCTGGCAGCGAGACACCAGGAACAAGCGAGTCAGC
AACACCAGAGAGCAGTGGCGGCAGCAGCGGCGGCAGCAGCACCCTAAATATAGAAGATGAGTATCGGCTA
CATGAGACCTCAAAAGAGCCAGATGTTTCTCTAGGGTCCACATGGCTGTCTGATTTTCCTCAGGCCTGGG
CGGAAACCGGGGGCATGGGACTGGCAGTTCGCCAAGCTCCTCTGATCATACCTCTGAAAGCAACCTCTAC
CCCCGTGTCCATAAAACAATACCCCATGTCACAAGAAGCCAGACTGGGGATCAAGCCCCACATACAGAGA
CTGTTGGACCAGGGAATACTGGTACCCTGCCAGTCCCCCTGGAACACGCCCCTGCTACCCGTTAAGAAAC
CAGGGACTAATGATTATAGGCCTGTCCAGGATCTGAGAGAAGTCAACAAGCGGGTGGAAGACATCCACCC
CACCGTGCCCAACCCTTACAACCTCTTGAGCGGGCTCCCACCGTCCCACCAGTGGTACACTGTGCTTGAT
TTAAAGGATGCCTTTTTCTGCCTGAGACTCCACCCCACCAGTCAGCCTCTCTTCGCCTTTGAGTGGAGAG
ATCCAGAGATGGGAATCTCAGGACAATTGACCTGGACCAGACTCCCACAGGGTTTCAAAAACAGTCCCAC
CCTGTTTAATGAGGCACTGCACAGAGACCTAGCAGACTTCCGGATCCAGCACCCAGACTTGATCCTGCTA
CAGTACGTGGATGACTTACTGCTGGCCGCCACTTCTGAGCTAGACTGCCAACAAGGTACTCGGGCCCTGT
TACAAACCCTAGGGAACCTCGGGTATCGGGCCTCGGCCAAGAAAGCCCAAATTTGCCAGAAACAGGTCAA
GTATCTGGGGTATCTTCTAAAAGAGGGTCAGAGATGGCTGACTGAGGCCAGAAAAGAGACTGTGATGGGG
CAGCCTACTCCGAAGACCCCTCGACAACTAAGGGAGTTCCTAGGGAAGGCAGGCTTCTGTCGCCTCTTCA
TCCCTGGGTTTGCAGAAATGGCAGCCCCCCTGTACCCTCTCACCAAACCGGGGACTCTGTTTAATTGGGG
CCCAGACCAACAAAAGGCCTATCAAGAAATCAAGCAAGCTCTTCTAACTGCCCCAGCCCTGGGGTTGCCA
GATTTGACTAAGCCCTTTGAACTCTTTGTCGACGAGAAGCAGGGCTACGCCAAAGGTGTCCTAACGCAAA
AACTGGGACCTTGGCGTCGGCCGGTGGCCTACCTGTCCAAAAAGCTAGACCCAGTAGCAGCTGGGTGGCC
CCCTTGCCTACGGATGGTAGCAGCCATTGCCGTACTGACAAAGGATGCAGGCAAGCTAACCATGGGACAG
CCACTAGTCATTCTGGCCCCCCATGCAGTAGAGGCACTAGTCAAACAACCCCCCGACCGCTGGCTTTCCA
ACGCCCGGATGACTCACTATCAGGCCTTGCTTTTGGACACGGACCGGGTCCAGTTCGGACCGGTGGTAGC
CCTGAACCCGGCTACGCTGCTCCCACTGCCTGAGGAAGGGCTGCAACACAACTGCCTTGATATCCTGGCC
GAAGCCCACGGAACCCGACCCGACCTAACGGACCAGCCGCTCCCAGACGCCGACCACACCTGGTACACGG
ATGGAAGCAGTCTCTTACAAGAGGGACAGCGTAAGGCGGGAGCTGCGGTGACCACCGAGACCGAGGTAAT
CTGGGCTAAAGCCCTGCCAGCCGGGACATCCGCTCAGCGGGCTGAACTGATAGCACTCACCCAGGCCCTA
AAGATGGCAGAAGGTAAGAAGCTAAATGTTTATACTGATAGCCGTTATGCTTTTGCTACTGCCCATATCC
ATGGAGAAATATACAGAAGGCGTGGGTGGCTCACATCAGAAGGCAAAGAGATCAAAAATAAAGACGAGAT
CTTGGCCCTACTAAAAGCCCTCTTTCTGCCCAAAAGACTTAGCATAATCCATTGTCCAGGACATCAAAAG
GGACACAGCGCCGAGGCTAGAGGCAACCGGATGGCTGACCAAGCGGCCCGAAAGGCAGCCATCACAGAGA
CTCCAGACACCTCTACCCTCCTCATAGAAAATTCATCACCCTCTGGCGGCTCAAAAAGAACCGCCGACGG
CAGCGAATTCGAGCCCAAGAAGAAGAGGAAAGTCGGATCCGGCGCAACAAACTTCTCTCTGCTGAAACAA
GCCGGAGATGTCGAAGAGAATCCTGGACCGATGGCCAAGCCTTTGTCTCAAGAAGAATCCACCCTCATTG
AAAGAGCAACGGCTACAATCAACAGCATCCCCATCTCTGAAGACTACAGCGTCGCCAGCGCAGCTCTCTC
TAGCGACGGCCGCATCTTCACTGGTGTCAATGTATATCATTTTACTGGGGGACCTTGTGCAGAACTCGTG
GTGCTGGGCACTGCTGCTGCTGCGGCAGCTGGCAACCTGACTTGTATCGTCGCGATCGGAAATGAGAACA
GGGGCATCTTGAGCCCCTGCGGACGGTGCCGACAGGTGCTTCTCGATCTGCATCCTGGGATCAAAGCCAT
AGTGAAGGACAGTGATGGACAGCCGACGGCAGTTGGGATTCGTGAATTGCTGCCCTCTGGTTATGTGTGG
GAGGGCTAAGAATTCGATATCAAGCTTATCGGTAATCAACCTCTGGATTACAAAATTTGTGAAAGATTGA
CTGGTATTCTTAACTATGTTGCTCCTTTTACGCTATGTGGATACGCTGCTTTAATGCCTTTGTATCATGC
TATTGCTTCCCGTATGGCTTTCATTTTCTCCTCCTTGTATAAATCCTGGTTGCTGTCTCTTTATGAGGAG
TTGTGGCCCGTTGTCAGGCAACGTGGCGTGGTGTGCACTGTGTTTGCTGACGCAACCCCCACTGGTTGGG
GCATTGCCACCACCTGTCAGCTCCTTTCCGGGACTTTCGCTTTCCCCCTCCCTATTGCCACGGCGGAACT
CATCGCCGCCTGCCTTGCCCGCTGCTGGACAGGGGCTCGGCTGTTGGGCACTGACAATTCCGTGGTGTTG
TCGGGGAAATCATCGTCCTTTCCTTGGCTGCTCGCCTGTGTTGCCACCTGGATTCTGCGCGGGACGTCCT
TCTGCTACGTCCCTTCGGCCCTCAATCCAGCGGACCTTCCTTCCCGCGGCCTGCTGCCGGCTCTGCGGCC
TCTTCCGCGTCTTCGCCTTCGCCCTCAGACGAGTCGGATCTCCCTTTGGGCCGCCTCCCCGCATCGATAC
CGTCGACCTCGAGACCTAGAAAAACATGGAGCAATCACAAGTAGCAATACAGCAGCTACCAATGCTGATT
GTGCCTGGCTAGAAGCACAAGAGGAGGAGGAGGTGGGTTTTCCAGTCACACCTCAGGTACCTTTAAGACC
AATGACTTACAAGGCAGCTGTAGATCTTAGCCACTTTTTAAAAGAAAAGGGGGGACTGGAAGGGCTAATT
CACTCCCAACGAAGACAAGATATCCTTGATCTGTGGATCTACCACACACAAGGCTACTTCCCTGATTGGC
AGAACTACACACCAGGGCCAGGGATCAGATATCCACTGACCTTTGGATGGTGCTACAAGCTAGTACCAGT
TGAGCAAGAGAAGGTAGAAGAAGCCAATGAAGGAGAGAACACCCGCTTGTTACACCCTGTGAGCCTGCAT
GGGATGGATGACCCGGAGAGAGAAGTATTAGAGTGGAGGTTTGACAGCCGCCTAGCATTTCATCACATGG
CCCGAGAGCTGCATCCGGACTGTACTGGGTCTCTCTGGTTAGACCAGATCTGAGCCTGGGAGCTCTCTGG
CTAACTAGGGAACCCACTGCTTAAGCCTCAATAAAGCTTGCCTTGAGTGCTTCAAGTAGTGTGTGCCCGT
CTGTTGTGTGACTCTGGTAACTAGAGATCCCTCAGACCCTTTTAGTCAGTGTGGAAAATCTCTAGCAGGG
CCCGTTTAAACCCGCTGATCAGCCTCGACTGTGCCTTCTAGTTGCCAGCCATCTGTTGTTTGCCCCTCCC
CCGTGCCTTCCTTGACCCTGGAAGGTGCCACTCCCACTGTCCTTTCCTAATAAAATGAGGAAATTGCATC
GCATTGTCTGAGTAGGTGTCATTCTATTCTGGGGGGTGGGGTGGGGCAGGACAGCAAGGGGGAGGATTGG
GAAGACAATAGCAGGCATGCTGGGGATGCGGTGGGCTCTATGGCTTCTGAGGCGGAAAGAACCAGCTGGG
GCTCTAGGGGGTATCCCC
[124 nt withheld, positions 11079-11202]
C
[91 nt withheld, positions 11204-11294]
A
[49 nt withheld, positions 11296-11344]
CCTTTGACGTTGGAGTCCACGTTCTTT
[37 nt withheld, positions 11372-11408]
ACCCTATCTCGGTCTATTCTTTTGATTTATAAGGGATTTTGCCGATTTCGGCCTATTGGTTAAAAAATGA
GCTGATTTAACAAAAATTTAACGCGAATTAATTCTGTGGAATGTGTGTCAGTTAGGGTGTGGAAAGTCCC
CAGGCTCCCCAGCAGGCAGAAGTATGCAAAGCATGCATCTCAATTAGTCAGCAACCAGGTGTGGAAAGTC
CCCAGGCTCCCCAGCAGGCAGAAGTATGCAAAGCATGCATCTCAATTAGTCAGCAACCATAGTCCCGCCC
CTAACTCCGCCCAGTTCCGCCCATTCTCCGCCCCATGGCTGACTAATTTTTTTTATTTATGCAGAGGCCG
AGGCCGCCTCTGCCTCTGAGCTATTCCAGAAGTAGTGAGGAGGCTTTTTTGGAGGCCTAGGCTTTTGCAA
AAAGCTCCCGGGAGCTTGTATATCCATTTTCGGATCTGATCAGCACGTGTTGACAATTAATCATCGGCAT
AGTATATCGGCATAGTATAATACGACAAGGTGAGGAACTAAACCATGGCCAAGTTGACCAGTGCCGTTCC
GGTGCTCACCGCGCGCGACGTCGCCGGAGCGGTCGAGTTCTGGACCGACCGGCTCGGGTTCTCCCGGGAC
TTCGTGGAGGACGACTTCGCCGGTGTGGTCCGGGACGACGTGACCCTGTTCATCAGCGCGGTCCAGGACC
AGGTGGTGCCGGACAACACCCTGGCCTGGGTGTGGGTGCGCGGCCTGGACGAGCTGTACGCCGAGTGGTC
GGAGGTCGTGTCCACGAACTTCCGGGACGCCTCCGGGCCGGCCATGACCGAGATCGGCGAGCAGCCGTGG
GGGCGGGAGTTCGCCCTGCGCGACCCGGCCGGCAACTGCGTGCACTTCGTGGCCGAGGAGCAGGACTGAC
ACGTGCTACGAGATTTCGATTCCACCGCCGCCTTCTATGAAAGGTTGGGCTTCGGAATCGTTTTCCGGGA
CGCCGGCTGGATGATCCTCCAGCGCGGGGATCTCATGCTGGAGTTCTTCGCCCACCCCAACTTGTTTATT
GCAGCTTATAATGGTTACAAATAAAGCAATAGCATCACAAATTTCACAAATAAAGCATTTTTTTCACTGC
ATTCTAGTTGTGGTTTGTCCAAACTCATCAATGTATCTTATCATGTCTGTATACCGTCGACCTCTAGCTA
GAGCTTGGCGTAATCATGGTCATAGCTGTTTCCTGTGTGAAATTGTTATCCGCTCACAATTCCACACAAC
ATACGAGCCGGAAGCATAAAGTGTAAAGCCTGGGGTGCCTAATGAGTGAGCTAACTCACATTAATTGCGT
TGCGCTCACTGCCCGCTTTCCAGTCGGGAAACCTGTCGTGCCAGCTGCATTAATGAATCGGCCAACGCGC
GGGGAGAGGCGGTTTGCGTATTGGGCGCTCTTCCGCTTCCTCGCTCACTGACTCGCTGCGCTCGGTCGTT
CGGCTGCGGCGAGCGGTATCAGCTCACTCAAAGGCGGTAATACGGTTATCCACAGAATCAGGGGATAACG
CAGGAAAGAACATGTGAGCAAAAGGCCAGCAAAAGGCCAGGAACCGTAAAAAGGCCGCGTTGCTGGCGTT
TTTCCATAGGCTCCGCCCCCCTGACGAGCATCACAAAAATCGACGCTCAAGTCAGAGGTGGCGAAACCCG
ACAGGACTATAAAGATACCAGGCGTTTCCCCCTGGAAGCTCCCTCGTGCGCTCTCCTGTTCCGACCCTGC
CGCTTACCGGATACCTGTCCGCCTTTCTCCCTTCGGGAAGCGTGGCGCTTTCTCATAGCTCACGCTGTAG
GTATCTCAGTTCGGTGTAGGTCGTTCGCTCCAAGCTGGGCTGTGTGCACGAACCCCCCGTTCAGCCCGAC
CGCTGCGCCTTATCCGGTAACTATCGTCTTGAGTCCAACCCGGTAAGACACGACTTATCGCCACTGGCAG
CAGCCACTGGTAACAGGATTAGCAGAGCGAGGTATGTAGGCGGTGCTACAGAGTTCTTGAAGTGGTGGCC
TAACTACGGCTACACTAGAAGAACAGTATTTGGTATCTGCGCTCTGCTGAAGCCAGTTACCTTCGGAAAA
AGAGTTGGTAGCTCTTGATCCGGCAAACAAACCACCGCTGGTAGCGGTGGTTTTTTTGTTTGCAAGCAGC
AGATTACGCGCAGAAAAAAAGGATCTCAAGAAGATCCTTTGATCTTTTCTACGGGGTCTGACGCTCAGTG
GAACGAAAACTCACGTTAAGGGATTTTGGTCATGAGATTATCAAAAAGGATCTTCACCTAGATCCTTTTA
AATTAAAAATGAAGTTTTAAATCAATCTAAAGTATATATGAGTAAACTTGGTCTGACAGTTACCAATGCT
TAATCAGTGAGGCACCTATCTCAGCGATCTGTCTATTTCGTTCATCCATAGTTGCCTGACTCCCCGTCGT
GTAGATAACTACGATACGGGAGGGCTTACCATCTGGCCCCAGTGCTGCAATGATACCGCGAGACCCACGC
TCACCGGCTCCAGATTTATCAGCAATAAACCAGCCAGCCGGAAGGGCCGAGCGCAGAAGTGGTCCTGCAA
CTTTATCCGCCTCCATCCAGTCTATTAATTGTTGCCGGGAAGCTAGAGTAAGTAGTTCGCCAGTTAATAG
TTTGCGCAACGTTGTTGCCATTGCTACAGGCATCGTGGTGTCACGCTCGTCGTTTGGTATGGCTTCATTC
AGCTCCGGTTCCCAACGATCAAGGCGAGTTACATGATCCCCCATGTTGTGCAAAAAAGCGGTTAGCTCCT
TCGGTCCTCCGATCGTTGTCAGAAGTAAGTTGGCCGCAGTGTTATCACTCATGGTTATGGCAGCACTGCA
TAATTCTCTTACTGTCATGCCATCCGTAAGATGCTTTTCTGTGACTGGTGAGTACTCAACCAAGTCATTC
TGAGAATAGTGTATGCGGCGACCGAGTTGCTCTTGCCCGGCGTCAATACGGGATAATACCGCGCCACATA
GCAGAACTTTAAAAGTGCTCATCATTGGAAAACGTTCTTCGGGGCGAAAACTCTCAAGGATCTTACCGCT
GTTGAGATCCAGTTCGATGTAACCCACTCGTGCACCCAACTGATCTTCAGCATCTTTTACTTTCACCAGC
GTTTCTGGGTGAGCAAAAACAGGAAGGCAAAATGCCGCAAAAAAGGGAATAAGGGCGACACGGAAATGTT
GAATACTCATACTCTTCCTTTTTCAATATTATTGAAGCATTTATCAGGGTTATTGTCTCATGAGCGGATA
CATATTTGAATGTATTTAGAAAAATAAACAAATAGGGGTTCCGCGCACATTTCCCCGAAAAGTGCCACCT
GACGTCGACGGATCGGGAGATCTCCCGATCCCCTATGGTGCACTCTCAGTACAATCTGCTCTGATGCCGC
ATAGTTAAGCCAGTATCTGCTCCCTGCTTGTGTGTTGGAGGTCGCTGAGTAGTGCGCGAGCAAAATTTAA
GCTACAACAAGGCAAGGCTTGACCGACAATTGCATGAAGAATCTGCTTAGGGTTAGGCGTTTTGCGCTGC
TTCGCGATGTACGGGCCAGATATACGCGTT
